Addgene plasmid #223591: pHR-CD80-mGFP
Depositing lab: Enfu Hui. Publication: PD-L1:CD80 Cis-Heterodimer Triggers the Co-stimulatory Receptor CD28 While Repressing the Inhibitory PD-1 and CTLA-4 Pathways. Zhao Y, Lee CK, Lin CH, Gassen RB, Xu X, Huang Z, Xiao C, Bonorino C, Lu LF, Bui JD, Hui E. Immunity. 2019 Dec 17;51(6):1059-1073.e9. doi: 10.1016/j.immuni.2019.11.003. Epub 2019 Nov 19. PubMed 31757674.
Backbone
  Vector backbone: pHR
  Vector type: Lentiviral ; Mammalian Expression
Growth in bacteria
  Bacterial resistance: Ampicillin, 100 μg/mL
  Growth temperature: 37°C
  Growth strain: NEB Stable
  Copy number: High Copy
Gene/Insert
  Gene/Insert name: CD80
  Species: H. sapiens (human)
  Entrez Gene: CD80 (a.k.a. B7, B7-1, B7.1, BB1, CD28LG, CD28LG1, LAB7)
  Tag / fusion protein: mGFP (C terminal on insert)
  Cloning method: Gibson Cloning
  Sequencing primers: 5′ ccaatcagcctgcttctcgcttc; 3′ ccagaggttgattatcgataagc
Terms and licenses: Academic/Nonprofit Terms; Industry Terms: Not Available to Industry
Depositor comments: Plasmid lab code: L700
How to cite: pHR-CD80-mGFP was a gift from Enfu Hui (Addgene plasmid # 223591 ; http://n2t.net/addgene:223591 ; RRID:Addgene_223591)
