[The description below was written by a language model from this plasmid's Addgene catalogue record and pLannotate feature annotations shown in this document.]
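Description:
pHR-CD80-mGFP is a lentiviral transfer plasmid built on the pHR backbone for expressing human CD80 (B7-1), the ligand of CD28 and CTLA-4, as a fluorescent fusion protein in mammalian cells. It is about 10.6 kb and is propagated in E. coli through a high-copy ColE1/pUC-type origin with ampicillin selection (AmpR under its own bla promoter). The record lists a recombination-deficient strain for growth, as is usual for plasmids carrying repeated LTRs. The backbone also contains leftovers of older vector ancestry: fragments of TcR, bom, rop and lacI, and an SV40 promoter followed by fragmented gpt sequence, the small t intron and an SV40 poly(A) signal. These are annotated only as fragments and lie outside the packaged region.

The viral genome runs from a truncated HIV-1 5' LTR through the Ψ packaging signal with a partial gag sequence, the Rev response element for Rev-dependent nuclear export, and the cPPT/CTS. It ends in a ΔU3 self-inactivating 3' LTR, so the integrated provirus lacks LTR promoter activity. Expression therefore depends on the internal SFFV promoter, which is strong in haematopoietic and many other cell types. This promoter drives the CD80 coding sequence, which is joined through a short linker derived from cloning-site sequence to a C-terminal mEGFP carrying the monomerizing A206K mutation. A WPRE downstream enhances transcript stability and expression. No mammalian drug-selection cassette sits within the viral genome, so transduced cells would be identified by GFP fluorescence.

With packaging and envelope functions supplied in trans, the construct can be used to make cell lines stably expressing CD80-mGFP. The associated publication concerns cis interaction of PD-L1 with CD80 and its effects on CD28, PD-1 and CTLA-4 signalling, which suggests use in imaging or quantifying CD80 at the cell surface in such studies.
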