Features (pLannotate 1.2.2; 35 found; start..end, strand, type, name):
     38..106     +  CDS            nef (fragment): NEF_HV1Z2 - Experimental evidence at protein level: Swiss-Prot protein existence level 1. Extracellular Nef protein targets CD4(+) T-lymphocytes for apoptosis by interacting with CXCR4 surface receptors. From Human immunodeficiency virus type 1 group M subtype D (isolate Z2/CDC-Z34) (HIV-1).
    108..341     +  LTR            3' LTR (ΔU3): self-inactivating 3' long terminal repeat (LTR) from HIV-1
    366..384     -  promoter       SP6 promoter: promoter for bacteriophage SP6 RNA polymerase
    612..891     +  CDS            TcR (fragment): tetracycline efflux protein; tet; confers resistance to tetracycline
    892..940     -  misc_feature   bom (fragment): basis of mobility region from pBR322
   1042..1077    -  CDS            rop (fragment): Rop protein, which maintains plasmids at low copy number; rop
   1172..1276    +  promoter       AmpR promoter: bla
   1277..2137    +  CDS            AmpR: β-lactamase; bla; confers resistance to ampicillin, carbenicillin, and related antibiotics
   2308..2896    +  rep_origin     ori: high-copy-number ColE1/pMB1/pBR322/pUC origin of replication
   3079..3135    +  CDS            lacI (fragment): lac repressor; lacI; The lac repressor binds to the lac operator to inhibit transcription in E. coli. This inhibition can be relieved by adding lactose or isopropyl-β-D-thiogalactopyranoside (IPTG).
   3142..3471    +  promoter       SV40 promoter: SV40 enhancer and early promoter
   3671..3790    +  CDS            gpt (fragment): XGPT_ECOLI - Also known as gpp, gxu. Experimental evidence at protein level: Swiss-Prot protein existence level 1. Purine salvage pathway enzyme that catalyzes the transfer of the ribosyl-5-phosphate group from 5-phospho-alpha-D-ribose 1- diphosphate (PRPP) to the N9 position of the 6-oxopurines guanine and xanthine to form the corresponding ribonucleotides GMP (guanosine 5'- monophosphate) and XMP (xanthosine 5'-monophosphate), with the release of PPi. To a lesser extent, also acts on hypoxanthine (PubMed:9100006, PubMed:3886014). Does not ribophosphorylate adenine (PubMed:3886014). From Esch
   3790..4125    +  CDS            gpt (fragment): XGPT_ECOLI - Also known as gpp, gxu. Experimental evidence at protein level: Swiss-Prot protein existence level 1. Purine salvage pathway enzyme that catalyzes the transfer of the ribosyl-5-phosphate group from 5-phospho-alpha-D-ribose 1- diphosphate (PRPP) to the N9 position of the 6-oxopurines guanine and xanthine to form the corresponding ribonucleotides GMP (guanosine 5'- monophosphate) and XMP (xanthosine 5'-monophosphate), with the release of PPi. To a lesser extent, also acts on hypoxanthine (PubMed:9100006, PubMed:3886014). Does not ribophosphorylate adenine (PubMed:3886014). From Esch
   4220..4525    +  CDS            frsA (fragment): FRSA_ECOLI - Also known as yafA. Experimental evidence at protein level: Swiss-Prot protein existence level 1. Catalyzes the hydrolysis of esters (PubMed:15808744). Displays esterase activity toward pNP-butyrate (PubMed:15808744). May stimulate mixed-acid fermentation by acting as a fermentation/respiration switch that down-regulates respiration and up- regulates fermentation rates (PubMed:15169777). From Escherichia coli (strain K12).
   4529..4603    +  CDS            small t antigen (fragment): SV40 (simian virus 40) small t antigen
   4605..4670    +  intron         small t intron: SV40 (simian virus 40) small t antigen intron
   4800..4820    +  CDS            SV40 NLS: nuclear localization signal of SV40 (simian virus 40) large T antigen
   5139..5222    +  CDS            large T antigen (fragment): large T antigen from SV40 (simian virus 40)
   5245..5379    +  polyA_signal   SV40 poly(A) signal: SV40 polyadenylation signal
   5546..5875    +  CDS            nef (fragment): NEF_HV1BR - Experimental evidence at protein level: Swiss-Prot protein existence level 1. Extracellular Nef protein targets CD4(+) T-lymphocytes for apoptosis by interacting with CXCR4 surface receptors (PubMed:14990729). From Human immunodeficiency virus type 1 group M subtype B (isolate BRU/LAI) (HIV-1).
   5923..6180    +  LTR            5' LTR (truncated): truncated 5' long terminal repeat (LTR) from HIV-1
   6227..6352    +  misc_feature   HIV-1 Ψ: packaging signal of human immunodeficiency virus type 1
   6336..6674    +  CDS            HIV-1 gag (fragment): gag protein from human immunodeficiency virus 1; gag
   6849..7082    +  misc_feature   RRE: The Rev response element (RRE) of HIV-1 allows for Rev-dependent mRNA export from the nucleus to the cytoplasm.
   7459..7559    +  CDS            Rev (fragment): human immunodeficiency virus 1 (HIV-1) Rev protein; rev; enhances nuclear export of unspliced and incompletely spliced viral mRNAs
   7596..7713    +  misc_feature   cPPT/CTS: central polypurine tract and central termination sequence of HIV-1
   7750..7782    -  misc_feature   MCS (fragment): pBluescript multiple cloning site
   7866..8273    +  promoter       SFFV promoter: spleen focus-forming virus long terminal repeat (LTR) promoter
   8301..9164    +  CDS            CD80: CD80_HUMAN - Also known as CD28LG, CD28LG1, LAB7. Experimental evidence at protein level: Swiss-Prot protein existence level 1. (Microbial infection) Acts as a receptor for adenovirus subgroup B. From Homo sapiens (Human).
   9187..9214    +  misc_feature   MCS (fragment): multiple cloning site
   9222..9941    +  CDS            mEGFP: enhanced GFP with monomerizing A206K mutation (Zacharias et al., 2002) mammalian codon-optimized
   9953..9983    +  misc_feature   MCS (fragment): pUC18/19 multiple cloning site
   9984..10002   +  misc_feature   MCS (fragment): pBluescript multiple cloning site
  10002..10590   +  misc_feature   WPRE: woodchuck hepatitis virus posttranscriptional regulatory element
  10591..21      +  misc_feature   MCS (fragment) (across the origin): pBluescript multiple cloning site
>Addgene plasmid #223591 | pHR-CD80-mGFP | addgene full sequence | sequence record 444045 | Addgene NGS Result
CGATACCGTCGACCTCGAGGGAATTAATTCGAGCTCGGTACCTTTAAGACCAATGACTTACAAGGCAGCT
GTAGATCTTAGCCACTTTTTAAAAGAAAAGGGGGGACTGGAAGGGCTAATTCACTCCCAACGAAGACAAG
ATCTGCTTTTTGCTTGTACTGGGTCTCTCTGGTTAGACCAGATCTGAGCCTGGGAGCTCTCTGGCTAACT
AGGGAACCCACTGCTTAAGCCTCAATAAAGCTTGCCTTGAGTGCTTCAAGTAGTGTGTGCCCGTCTGTTG
TGTGACTCTGGTAACTAGAGATCCCTCAGACCCTTTTAGTCAGTGTGGAAAATCTCTAGCAGCATCTAGA
ATTAATTCCGTGTATTCTATAGTGTCACCTAAATCGTATGTGTATGATACATAAGGTTATGTATTAATTG
TAGCCGCGTTCTAACGACAATATGTACAAGCCTAATTGTGTAGCATCTGGCTTACTGAAGCAGACCCTAT
CATCTCTCTCGTAAACTGCCGTCAGAGTCGGTTTGGTTGGACGAACCTTCTGAGTTTCTGGTAACGCCGT
CCCGCACCCGGAAATGGTCAGCGAACCAATCAGCAGGGTCATCGCTAGCCAGATCCTCTACGCCGGACGC
ATCGTGGCCGGCATCACCGGCGCCACAGGTGCGGTTGCTGGCGCCTATATCGCCGACATCACCGATGGGG
AAGATCGGGCTCGCCACTTCGGGCTCATGAGCGCTTGTTTCGGCGTGGGTATGGTGGCAGGCCCCGTGGC
CGGGGGACTGTTGGGCGCCATCTCCTTGCATGCACCATTCCTTGCGGCGGCGGTGCTCAACGGCCTCAAC
CTACTACTGGGCTGCTTCCTAATGCAGGAGTCGCATAAGGGAGAGCGTCGAATGGTGCACTCTCAGTACA
ATCTGCTCTGATGCCGCATAGTTAAGCCAGCCCCGACACCCGCCAACACCCGCTGACGCGCCCTGACGGG
CTTGTCTGCTCCCGGCATCCGCTTACAGACAAGCTGTGACCGTCTCCGGGAGCTGCATGTGTCAGAGGTT
TTCACCGTCATCACCGAAACGCGCGAGACGAAAGGGCCTCGTGATACGCCTATTTTTATAGGTTAATGTC
ATGATAATAATGGTTTCTTAGACGTCAGGTGGCACTTTTCGGGGAAATGTGCGCGGAACCCCTATTTGTT
TATTTTTCTAAATACATTCAAATATGTATCCGCTCATGAGACAATAACCCTGATAAATGCTTCAATAATA
TTGAAAAAGGAAGAGTATGAGTATTCAACATTTCCGTGTCGCCCTTATTCCCTTTTTTGCGGCATTTTGC
CTTCCTGTTTTTGCTCACCCAGAAACGCTGGTGAAAGTAAAAGATGCTGAAGATCAGTTGGGTGCACGAG
TGGGTTACATCGAACTGGATCTCAACAGCGGTAAGATCCTTGAGAGTTTTCGCCCCGAAGAACGTTTTCC
AATGATGAGCACTTTTAAAGTTCTGCTATGTGGCGCGGTATTATCCCGTATTGACGCCGGGCAAGAGCAA
CTCGGTCGCCGCATACACTATTCTCAGAATGACTTGGTTGAGTACTCACCAGTCACAGAAAAGCATCTTA
CGGATGGCATGACAGTAAGAGAATTATGCAGTGCTGCCATAACCATGAGTGATAACACTGCGGCCAACTT
ACTTCTGACAACGATCGGAGGACCGAAGGAGCTAACCGCTTTTTTGCACAACATGGGGGATCATGTAACT
CGCCTTGATCGTTGGGAACCGGAGCTGAATGAAGCCATACCAAACGACGAGCGTGACACCACGATGCCTG
TAGCAATGGCAACAACGTTGCGCAAACTATTAACTGGCGAACTACTTACTCTAGCTTCCCGGCAACAATT
AATAGACTGGATGGAGGCGGATAAAGTTGCAGGACCACTTCTGCGCTCGGCCCTTCCGGCTGGCTGGTTT
ATTGCTGATAAATCTGGAGCCGGTGAGCGTGGGTCTCGCGGTATCATTGCAGCACTGGGGCCAGATGGTA
AGCCCTCCCGTATCGTAGTTATCTACACGACGGGGAGTCAGGCAACTATGGATGAACGAAATAGACAGAT
CGCTGAGATAGGTGCCTCACTGATTAAGCATTGGTAACTGTCAGACCAAGTTTACTCATATATACTTTAG
ATTGATTTAAAACTTCATTTTTAATTTAAAAGGATCTAGGTGAAGATCCTTTTTGATAATCTCATGACCA
AAATCCCTTAACGTGAGTTTTCGTTCCACTGAGCGTCAGACCCCGTAGAAAAGATCAAAGGATCTTCTTG
AGATCCTTTTTTTCTGCGCGTAATCTGCTGCTTGCAAACAAAAAAACCACCGCTACCAGCGGTGGTTTGT
TTGCCGGATCAAGAGCTACCAACTCTTTTTCCGAAGGTAACTGGCTTCAGCAGAGCGCAGATACCAAATA
CTGTTCTTCTAGTGTAGCCGTAGTTAGGCCACCACTTCAAGAACTCTGTAGCACCGCCTACATACCTCGC
TCTGCTAATCCTGTTACCAGTGGCTGCTGCCAGTGGCGATAAGTCGTGTCTTACCGGGTTGGACTCAAGA
CGATAGTTACCGGATAAGGCGCAGCGGTCGGGCTGAACGGGGGGTTCGTGCACACAGCCCAGCTTGGAGC
GAACGACCTACACCGAACTGAGATACCTACAGCGTGAGCTATGAGAAAGCGCCACGCTTCCCGAAGGGAG
AAAGGCGGACAGGTATCCGGTAAGCGGCAGGGTCGGAACAGGAGAGCGCACGAGGGAGCTTCCAGGGGGA
AACGCCTGGTATCTTTATAGTCCTGTCGGGTTTCGCCACCTCTGACTTGAGCGTCGATTTTTGTGATGCT
CGTCAGGGGGGCGGAGCCTATGGAAAAACGCCAGCAACGCGGCCTTTTTACGGTTCCTGGCCTTTTGCTG
GCCTTTTGCTCACATGTTCTTTCCTGCGTTATCCCCTGATTCTGTGGATAACCGTATTACCGCCTTTGAG
TGAGCTGATACCGCTCGCCGCAGCCGAACGACCGAGCGCAGCGAGTCAGTGAGCGAGGAAGCGGAAGAGC
GCCCAATACGCAAACCGCCTCTCCCCGCGCGTTGGCCGATTCATTAATGCAGCTGTGGAATGTGTGTCAG
TTAGGGTGTGGAAAGTCCCCAGGCTCCCCAGCAGGCAGAAGTATGCAAAGCATGCATCTCAATTAGTCAG
CAACCAGGTGTGGAAAGTCCCCAGGCTCCCCAGCAGGCAGAAGTATGCAAAGCATGCATCTCAATTAGTC
AGCAACCATAGTCCCGCCCCTAACTCCGCCCATCCCGCCCCTAACTCCGCCCAGTTCCGCCCATTCTCCG
CCCCATGGCTGACTAATTTTTTTTATTTATGCAGAGGCCGAGGCCGCCTCGGCCTCTGAGCTATTCCAGA
AGTAGTGAGGAGGCTTTTTTGGAGGCCTAGGCTTTTGCAAAAAGCTTGGACACAAGACAGGCTTGCGAGA
TATGTTTGAGAATACCACTTTATCCCGCGTCAGGGAGAGGCAGTGCGTAAAAAGACGCGGACTCATGTGA
AATACTGGTTTTTAGTGCGCCAGATCTCTATAATCTCGCGCAACCTATTTTCCCCTCGAACACTTTTTAA
GCCGTAGATAAACAGGCTGGGACACTTCACATGAGCGAAAAATACATCGTCACCTGGGACATGTTGCAGA
TCCATGCACGTAAACTCGCAAGCCGACTGATGCCTTCTGAACAATGGAAAGGCATTATTGCCGTAAGCCG
TGGCGGTCTGTACCGGGTGCGTTACTGGCGCGTGAACTGGGTATTCGTCATGTCGATACCGTTTGTATTT
CCAGCTACGATCACGACAACCAGCGCGAGCTTAAAGTGCTGAAACGCGCAGAAGGCGATGGCGAAGGCTT
CATCGTTATTGATGACCTGGTGGATACCGGTGGTACTGCGGTTGCGATTCGTGAAATGTATCCAAAAGCG
CACTTTGTCACCATCTTCGCAAAACCGGCTGGTCGTCCGCTGGTTGATGACTATGTTGTTGATATCCCGC
AAGATACCTGGATTGAACAGCCGTGGGATATGGGCGTCGTATTCGTCCCGCCAATCTCCGGTCGCTAATC
TTTTCAACGCCTGGCACTGCCGGGCGTTGTTCTTTTTAACTTCAGGCGGGTTACAATAGTTTCCAGTAAG
TATTCTGGAGGCTGCATCCATGACACAGGCAAACCTGAGCGAAACCCTGTTCAAACCCCGCTTTAAACAT
CCTGAAACCTCGACGCTAGTCCGCCGCTTTAATCACGGCGCACAACCGCCTGTGCAGTCGGCCCTTGATG
GTAAAACCATCCCTCACTGGTATCGCATGATTAACCGTCTGATGTGGATCTGGCGCGGCATTGACCCACG
CGAAATCCTCGACGTCCAGGCACGTATTGTGATGAGCGATGCCGAACGTACCGACGATGATTTATACGAT
ACGGTGATTGGCTACCGTGGCGGCAACTGGATTTATGAGTGGGCCCCGGATCTTTGTGAAGGAACCTTAC
TTCTGTGGTGTGACATAATTGGACAAACTACCTACAGAGATTTAAAGCTCTAAGGTAAATATAAAATTTT
TAAGTGTATAATGTGTTAAACTACTGATTCTAATTGTTTGTGTATTTTAGATTCCAACCTATGGAACTGA
TGAATGGGAGCAGTGGTGGAATGCCTTTAATGAGGAAAACCTGTTTTGCTCAGAAGAAATGCCATCTAGT
GATGATGAGGCTACTGCTGACTCTCAACATTCTACTCCTCCAAAAAAGAAGAGAAAGGTAGAAGACCCCA
AGGACTTTCCTTCAGAATTGCTAAGTTTTTTGAGTCATGCTGTGTTTAGTAATAGAACTCTTGCTTGCTT
TGCTATTTACACCACAAAGGAAAAAGCTGCACTGCTATACAAGAAAATTATGGAAAAATATTCTGTAACC
TTTATAAGTAGGCATAACAGTTATAATCATAACATACTGTTTTTTCTTACTCCACACAGGCATAGAGTGT
CTGCTATTAATAACTATGCTCAAAAATTGTGTACCTTTAGCTTTTTAATTTGTAAAGGGGTTAATAAGGA
ATATTTGATGTATAGTGCCTTGACTAGAGATCATAATCAGCCATACCACATTTGTAGAGGTTTTACTTGC
TTTAAAAAACCTCCCACACCTCCCCCTGAACCTGAAACATAAAATGAATGCAATTGTTGTTGTTAACTTG
TTTATTGCAGCTTATAATGGTTACAAATAAAGCAATAGCATCACAAATTTCACAAATAAAGCATTTTTTT
CACTGCATTCTAGTTGTGGTTTGTCCAAACTCATCAATGTATCTTATCATGTCTGGATCAACTGGATAAC
TCAAGCTAACCAAAATCATCCCAAACTTCCCACCCCATACCCTATTACCACTGCCAATTACCTGTGGTTT
CATTTACTCTAAACCTGTGATTCCTCTGAATTATTTTCATTTTAAAGAAATTGTATTTGTTAAATATGTA
CTACAAACTTAGTAGTTGGAAGGGCTAATTCACTCCCAAAGAAGACAAGATATCCTTGATCTGTGGATCT
ACCACACACAAGGCTACTTCCCTGATTAGCAGAACTACACACCAGGGCCAGGGGTCAGATATCCACTGAC
CTTTGGATGGTGCTACAAGCTAGTACCAGTTGAGCCAGATAAGGTAGAAGAGGCCAATAAAGGAGAGAAC
ACCAGCTTGTTACACCCTGTGAGCCTGCATGGGATGGATGACCCGGAGAGAGAAGTGTTAGAGTGGAGGT
TTGACAGCCGCCTAGCATTTCATCACGTGGCCCGAGAGCTGCATCCGGAGTACTTCAAGAACTGCTGATA
TCGAGCTTGCTACAAGGGACTTTCCGCTGGGGACTTTCCAGGGAGGCGTGGCCTGGGCGGGACTGGGGAG
TGGCGAGCCCTCAGATCCTGCATATAAGCAGCTGCTTTTTGCCTGTACTGGGTCTCTCTGGTTAGACCAG
ATCTGAGCCTGGGAGCTCTCTGGCTAACTAGGGAACCCACTGCTTAAGCCTCAATAAAGCTTGCCTTGAG
TGCTTCAAGTAGTGTGTGCCCGTCTGTTGTGTGACTCTGGTAACTAGAGATCCCTCAGACCCTTTTAGTC
AGTGTGGAAAATCTCTAGCAGTGGCGCCCGAACAGGGACTTGAAAGCGAAAGGGAAACCAGAGGAGCTCT
CTCGACGCAGGACTCGGCTTGCTGAAGCGCGCACGGCAAGAGGCGAGGGGCGGCGACTGGTGAGTACGCC
AAAAATTTTGACTAGCGGAGGCTAGAAGGAGAGAGATGGGTGCGAGAGCGTCAGTATTAAGCGGGGGAGA
ATTAGATCGCGATGGGAAAAAATTCGGTTAAGGCCAGGGGGAAAGAAAAAATATAAATTAAAACATATAG
TATGGGCAAGCAGGGAGCTAGAACGATTCGCAGTTAATCCTGGCCTGTTAGAAACATCAGAAGGCTGTAG
ACAAATACTGGGACAGCTACAACCATCCCTTCAGACAGGATCAGAAGAACTTAGATCATTATATAATACA
GTAGCAACCCTCTATTGTGTGCATCAAAGGATAGAGATAAAAGACACCAAGGAAGCTTTAGACAAGATAG
AGGAAGAGCAAAACAAAAGTAAGACCACCGCACAGCAAGCGGCCGGCCGCTGATCTTCAGACCTGGAGGA
GGAGATATGAGGGACAATTGGAGAAGTGAATTATATAAATATAAAGTAGTAAAAATTGAACCATTAGGAG
TAGCACCCACCAAGGCAAAGAGAAGAGTGGTGCAGAGAGAAAAAAGAGCAGTGGGAATAGGAGCTTTGTT
CCTTGGGTTCTTGGGAGCAGCAGGAAGCACTATGGGCGCAGCGTCAATGACGCTGACGGTACAGGCCAGA
CAATTATTGTCTGGTATAGTGCAGCAGCAGAACAATTTGCTGAGGGCTATTGAGGCGCAACAGCATCTGT
TGCAACTCACAGTCTGGGGCATCAAGCAGCTCCAGGCAAGAATCCTGGCTGTGGAAAGATACCTAAAGGA
TCAACAGCTCCTGGGGATTTGGGGTTGCTCTGGAAAACTCATTTGCACCACTGCTGTGCCTTGGAATGCT
AGTTGGAGTAATAAATCTCTGGAACAGATTTGGAATCACACGACCTGGATGGAGTGGGACAGAGAAATTA
ACAATTACACAAGCTTAATACACTCCTTAATTGAAGAATCGCAAAACCAGCAAGAAAAGAATGAACAAGA
ATTATTGGAATTAGATAAATGGGCAAGTTTGTGGAATTGGTTTAACATAACAAATTGGCTGTGGTATATA
AAATTATTCATAATGATAGTAGGAGGCTTGGTAGGTTTAAGAATAGTTTTTGCTGTACTTTCTATAGTGA
ATAGAGTTAGGCAGGGATATTCACCATTATCGTTTCAGACCCACCTCCCAACCCCGAGGGGACCCGACAG
GCCCGAAGGAATAGAAGAAGAAGGTGGAGAGAGAGACAGAGACAGATCCATTCGATTAGTGAACGGATCT
CGACGGTATCGCCAAATGGCAGTATTCATCCACAATTTTAAAAGAAAAGGGGGGATTGGGGGGTACAGTG
CAGGGGAAAGAATAGTAGACATAATAGCAACAGACATACAAACTAAAGAATTACAAAAACAAATTACAAA
AATTCAAAATTTTCGGGTTTATTACAGGGACAGCAGAGATCCAGTTTGGATCGATAAGCTTGATATCGAA
TTCCTGCAGCCCCGATAAAATAAAAGATTTTATTTAGTCTCCAGAAAAAGGGGGGAATGAAAGACCCCAC
CTGTAGGTTTGGCAAGCTAGCTGCAGTAACGCCATTTTGCAAGGCATGGAAAAATACCAAACCAAGAATA
GAGAAGTTCAGATCAAGGGCGGGTACATGAAAATAGCTAACGTTGGGCCAAACAGGATATCTGCGGTGAG
CAGTTTCGGCCCCGGCCCGGGGCCAAGAACAGATGGTCACCGCAGTTTCGGCCCCGGCCCGAGGCCAAGA
ACAGATGGTCCCCAGATATGGCCCAACCCTCAGCAGTTTCTTAAGACCCATCAGATGTTTCCAGGCTCCC
CCAAGGACCTGAAATGACCCTGCGCCTTATTTGAATTAACCAATCAGCCTGCTTCTCGCTTCTGTTCGCG
CGCTTCTGCTTCCCGAGCTCTATAAAAGAGCTCACAACCCCTCACTCGGCGCGCCAGTCCTCCGACAGAC
TGAGTCGCCCGGGGGGGATCTGGAGCTCTCGAGAATTCTCATGGGCCACACACGGAGGCAGGGAACATCA
CCATCCAAGTGTCCATACCTCAATTTCTTTCAGCTCTTGGTGCTGGCTGGTCTTTCTCACTTCTGTTCAG
GTGTTATCCACGTGACCAAGGAAGTGAAAGAAGTGGCAACGCTGTCCTGTGGTCACAATGTTTCTGTTGA
AGAGCTGGCACAAACTCGCATCTACTGGCAAAAGGAGAAGAAAATGGTGCTGACTATGATGTCTGGGGAC
ATGAATATATGGCCCGAGTACAAGAACCGGACCATCTTTGATATCACTAATAACCTCTCCATTGTGATCC
TGGCTCTGCGCCCATCTGACGAGGGCACATACGAGTGTGTTGTTCTGAAGTATGAAAAAGACGCTTTCAA
GCGGGAACACCTGGCTGAAGTGACGTTATCAGTCAAAGCTGACTTCCCTACACCTAGTATATCTGACTTT
GAAATTCCAACTTCTAATATTAGAAGGATAATTTGCTCAACCTCTGGAGGTTTTCCAGAGCCTCACCTCT
CCTGGTTGGAAAATGGAGAAGAATTAAATGCCATCAACACAACAGTTTCCCAAGATCCTGAAACTGAGCT
CTATGCTGTTAGCAGCAAACTGGATTTCAATATGACAACCAACCACAGCTTCATGTGTCTCATCAAGTAT
GGACATTTAAGAGTGAATCAGACCTTCAACTGGAATACAACCAAGCAAGAGCATTTTCCTGATAACCTGC
TCCCATCCTGGGCCATTACCTTAATCTCAGTAAATGGAATTTTTGTGATATGCTGCCTGACCTACTGCTT
TGCCCCAAGATGCAGAGAGAGAAGGAGGAATGAGAGATTGAGAAGGGAAAGTGTACGCCCTGTACGTCTG
CAGGATATCAAGCTTGCGGTACCGCGGGCCCGGGATCCACCGGTCGCCACCATGGTGAGCAAGGGCGAGG
AGCTGTTCACCGGGGTGGTGCCCATCCTGGTCGAGCTGGACGGCGACGTAAACGGCCACAAGTTCAGCGT
GTCCGGCGAGGGCGAGGGCGATGCCACCTACGGCAAGCTGACCCTGAAGTTCATCTGCACCACCGGCAAG
CTGCCCGTGCCCTGGCCCACCCTCGTGACCACCCTGACCTACGGCGTGCAGTGCTTCAGCCGCTACCCCG
ACCACATGAAGCAGCACGACTTCTTCAAGTCCGCCATGCCCGAAGGCTACGTCCAGGAGCGCACCATCTT
CTTCAAGGACGACGGCAACTACAAGACCCGCGCCGAGGTGAAGTTCGAGGGCGACACCCTGGTGAACCGC
ATCGAGCTGAAGGGCATCGACTTCAAGGAGGACGGCAACATCCTGGGGCACAAGCTGGAGTACAACTACA
ACAGCCACAACGTCTATATCATGGCCGACAAGCAGAAGAACGGCATCAAGGTGAACTTCAAGATCCGCCA
CAACATCGAGGACGGCAGCGTGCAGCTCGCCGACCACTACCAGCAGAACACCCCCATCGGCGACGGCCCC
GTGCTGCTGCCCGACAACCACTACCTGAGCACCCAGTCCAAGCTGAGCAAAGACCCCAACGAGAAGCGCG
ATCACATGGTCCTGCTGGAGTTCGTGACCGCCGCCGGGATCACTCTCGGCATGGACGAGCTGTACAAGTA
AAGCGGCCGCGACTCTAGAGTCGACCTGCAGGCATGCAAGCTTGATATCAAGCTTATCGATAATCAACCT
CTGGATTACAAAATTTGTGAAAGATTGACTGGTATTCTTAACTATGTTGCTCCTTTTACGCTATGTGGAT
ACGCTGCTTTAATGCCTTTGTATCATGCTATTGCTTCCCGTATGGCTTTCATTTTCTCCTCCTTGTATAA
ATCCTGGTTGCTGTCTCTTTATGAGGAGTTGTGGCCCGTTGTCAGGCAACGTGGCGTGGTGTGCACTGTG
TTTGCTGACGCAACCCCCACTGGTTGGGGCATTGCCACCACCTGTCAGCTCCTTTCCGGGACTTTCGCTT
TCCCCCTCCCTATTGCCACGGCGGAACTCATCGCCGCCTGCCTTGCCCGCTGCTGGACAGGGGCTCGGCT
GTTGGGCACTGACAATTCCGTGGTGTTGTCGGGGAAATCATCGTCCTTTCCTTGGCTGCTCGCCTGTGTT
GCCACCTGGATTCTGCGCGGGACGTCCTTCTGCTACGTCCCTTCGGCCCTCAATCCAGCGGACCTTCCTT
CCCGCGGCCTGCTGCCGGCTCTGCGGCCTCTTCCGCGTCTTCGCCTTCGCCCTCAGACGAGTCGGATCTC
CCTTTGGGCCGCCTCCCCGCAT
